Addgene plasmid #230599: AiP1238 - pAAV-AiE2066m-minBG-FlpO-WPRE-HGHpA
Purpose: AiE2066m is an enhancer sequence, designed to drive AAV-mediated transgene expression in specific populations of brain cells
Depositing lab: Allen Institute for Brain Science & Bosiljka Tasic. Depositing organization: Allen Institute. Publication: A suite of enhancer AAVs and transgenic mouse lines for genetic access to cortical cell types. Ben-Simon Y, Hooper M, Narayan S, Daigle TL, Dwivedi D, Way SW, Oster A, Stafford DA, Mich JK, Taormina MJ, Martinez RA, Opitz-Araya X, Roth JR, Alexander JR, Allen S, Amster A, Arbuckle J, Ayala A, Baker PM, Bakken TE, Barcelli T, Barta S, Bendrick J, Bertagnolli D, Bielstein C, Bishwakarma P, Bowlus J, Boyer G, Brouner K, Casian B, Casper T, Chakka AB, Chakrabarty R, Chance RK, Chavan S, Clark M, Colbert K, Collman F, Daniel S, Departee M, DiValentin P, Donadio N, Dotson N, Egdorf T, Fliss T, Gabitto M, Garcia J, Gary A, Gasperini M, Gloe J, Goldy J, Gore BB, Graybuck L, Greisman N, Haeseleer F, Halterman C, Haradon Z, Hastings SD, Helback O, Ho W, Hockemeyer D, Huang C, Huff S, Hunker A, Johansen N, Jones D, Juneau Z, Kalmbach B, Kannan M, Khem S, Kussick E, Kutsal R, Larsen R, Lee C, Lee AY, Leibly M, Lenz GH, Li S, Liang E, Lusk N, Madigan Z, Malloy J, Malone J, McCue R, Melchor J, Mollenkopf T, Moosman S, Morin E, Newman D, Ng L, Ngo K, Omstead V, Otto S, Oyama A, Pena N, Pham T, Phillips E, Pom CA, Potekhina L, Ransford S, Ray PL, Rette D, Reynoldson C, Rimorin C, Rocha D, Ruiz A, Sanchez REA, Sawyer L, Sedeno-Cortes A, Sevigny JP, Shapovalova N, Shepard N, Shulga L, Sigler AR, Siverts L, Soliman S, Somasundaram S, Staats B, Stewart K, Szelenyi E, Tieu M, Trader C, Tran A, van Velthoven CTJ, Walker M, Wang Y, Weed N, Wirthlin M, Wood T, Wynalda B, Yao Z, Zhou T, Ariza J, Dee N, Reding M, Ronellenfitch K, Mufti S, Sunkin SM, Smith KA, Esposito L, Waters J, Thyagarajan B, Yao S, Lein ES, Zeng H, Levi BP, Ngai J, Ting JT, Tasic B. Cell. 2025 May 16:S0092-8674(25)00513-6. doi: 10.1016/j.cell.2025.05.002. PubMed 40403729.
Backbone
  Vector backbone: pAAV2
  Vector type: AAV
Growth in bacteria
  Bacterial resistance: Ampicillin, 100 μg/mL
  Growth temperature: 37°C
  Growth strain: NEB Stable
  Copy number: High Copy
Gene/Insert
  Gene/Insert name: FlpO
  Species: Synthetic
  Promoter: minBG
  Cloning method: Restriction Enzyme; 5′ cloning site MluI (unknown if destroyed); 3′ cloning site SacI (unknown if destroyed)
Terms and licenses: Academic/Nonprofit Terms; Industry Terms: Not Available to Industry
How to cite: AiP1238 - pAAV-AiE2066m-minBG-FlpO-WPRE-HGHpA was a gift from Allen Institute for Brain Science & Bosiljka Tasic (Addgene plasmid # 230599 ; http://n2t.net/addgene:230599 ; RRID:Addgene_230599)
