[The description below was written by a language model from this plasmid's Addgene catalogue record and pLannotate feature annotations shown in this document.]
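Description:
AiP1238 - pAAV-AiE2066m-minBG-FlpO-WPRE-HGHpA is an AAV transfer plasmid built on a pAAV2 backbone, intended for packaging recombinant adeno-associated virus that delivers a recombinase to defined brain cell populations. In bacteria it is maintained through a high-copy ColE1/pUC-type origin and selected with ampicillin via the bla gene and its promoter. An f1 phage origin is also present, along with small remnants of pBR322 bom and rop sequences. The expression cassette is flanked by AAV2 inverted terminal repeats, which provide the signals for genome replication and encapsidation. One ITR is annotated intact, while the other is detected only as short fragments in the sequencing-derived record, which is common for these repeat-rich, hairpin-forming elements.

The payload is FlpO, a mouse codon-optimized, thermostable form of yeast FLP recombinase fused to an SV40 nuclear localization signal, which recombines DNA at FRT sites. According to the catalogue entry, transcription is driven by the minimal beta-globin promoter (minBG) placed downstream of the enhancer AiE2066m. Neither element is annotated in the feature table, though the unannotated region upstream of the FlpO coding sequence is where they would lie. A minimal promoter has little activity on its own, so cell-type specificity is conferred by the enhancer; the record does not state which cell population AiE2066m targets. Downstream, a WPRE boosts transcript stability and expression, and the human growth hormone polyadenylation signal terminates the message. The vector belongs to a collection of enhancer AAVs for genetic access to cortical cell types. It would typically be combined with Flp-dependent reporter or effector alleles or viruses to label or manipulate the enhancer-defined cells.
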