Features (pLannotate 1.2.2; 14 found; start..end, strand, type, name):
   1610..2908    +  CDS            FLPo: nuclear-targeted site-specific recombinase FLPo is a mouse codon-optimized fusion between the SV40 nuclear localization signal and a thermostable version of the Saccharomyces cerevisiae site-specific recombinase FLP. Recombination occurs at FRT sequences.
   2909..2933    +  misc_feature   MCS (fragment): pBluescript multiple cloning site
   2933..3521    +  misc_feature   WPRE: woodchuck hepatitis virus posttranscriptional regulatory element
   3553..4029    +  polyA_signal   hGH poly(A) signal: human growth hormone polyadenylation signal
   4069..4209    +  repeat_region  AAV2 ITR: inverted terminal repeat of adeno-associated virus serotype 2 inverted
   4214..4265    -  misc_feature   bom (fragment): basis of mobility region from pBR322
   4284..4739    +  rep_origin     f1 ori (sequence partly withheld): f1 bacteriophage origin of replication; arrow indicates direction of (+) strand synthesis
   4740..4789    -  misc_feature   bom (fragment): basis of mobility region from pBR322
   4891..4926    -  CDS            rop (fragment): Rop protein, which maintains plasmids at low copy number; rop
   5021..5125    +  promoter       AmpR promoter: bla
   5126..5986    +  CDS            AmpR: β-lactamase; bla; confers resistance to ampicillin, carbenicillin, and related antibiotics
   6157..6745    +  rep_origin     ori: high-copy-number ColE1/pMB1/pBR322/pUC origin of replication
   6818..6845    +  repeat_region  AAV2 ITR (fragment): inverted terminal repeat of adeno-associated virus serotype 2 inverted
   6874..6901    +  repeat_region  AAV2 ITR (fragment): inverted terminal repeat of adeno-associated virus serotype 2 inverted
>Addgene plasmid #230599 | AiP1238 - pAAV-AiE2066m-minBG-FlpO-WPRE-HGHpA | addgene full sequence | sequence record 466219 | Addgene NGS Result
CCTGCGGCCGCACGCGTCAGTGGTGTTGGTTAAAGGTCAACAGATGAGGTTCAGAGCACATCAAGTGTAT
GGGAAGCCACCGATACCTTTGAAGCTGGAGAGGCCATGATCTGATGATGTTTTAAGGCTGTCTTCTGAAA
GCCTAGCTGGAGAAGAGATTTTACAGCCACCATGTAACCTATGAAGAAACCAAGCAGGAACTTATGGCAA
TGTGTCCCTGGGACAGGAAGGCACCAGAGGGAGAGGAGTGGGGCTGGAAGCAGACCATTGCAAGATAATG
AAGAGTCTTCCTGAAGATTGCAGAGCTTCTGATACGAAAGGCTCAACCATTCCAGATCACCCATTTTGCA
TCCAGTTCTGATGTTCCACCAGTGAACTTGACTTCATTCAGGTACTGGGTTTGTTCCCAACCAAATGAAC
CACGAGCATAGATGGGAAGGGGAACACAATGAAGGATGATGTTGGAGCCGGTGAAGATGAGAAGGCCCTA
TGGAAACTGTCAACTGCCTATGCCCAGAACTTCTTCACAGTATGGAGGTTTATATTACCTAATATATGCC
CCAACTTTAATTAATAATGTCCAATAGGCACTATAGATTATATACTCTGTATATGGAACAAGTATATTTT
CAATTCAATTAAAATACTTAAGATTAAACCAATGTCATCTCAAATTGAAACTCAGTCTCCCTACTTCCTT
GTTTCCATTTTATTGCCATGTTTTCCTCCCTACCATACAACTAGCATTTTTTTTAACTTGCTGTCAGACT
TTCCCCATTCAGCAGTGACCGAAACAAAGGGAAAAAATGGTACAGAGGGAAAATCAGCAGTTCTGTTCAA
TAATGGCCAATTGTTTCCCTGACAGCATCCAGACAAATCGTCTAAATCACAAATGCATTTGTGACCCTCA
TTTTGGAAGGGCTTCTCTAATCTTAGGGATTGGAATTGAACTTCAAAAATGGGTCTCAAGGTCTTTGGGG
GCCCCTCAATTTGCTGTTCCAACACCCTAGTGGCTGGATGGCTACCATCCTTTTTCATTCGCTTAATAAA
AATAACAAGAAAAACTATAATAGCCAAATTTCTTCTCTCAAATGCCAATGTAGAGAGCAATCATTCCCAA
ACTCTGAGGCAGTAAAGAGGTGACTTTGAACAATGCCTTTATTTTTTCCTCATTTATTTCTCAATTTTTA
TCTCCAGATTAGATATGTGCCTATAGGAAGGGAAGCAGTGCTGGGAAGTGCAGAGTAGTTTGATGTCACA
CAGCAGATTAAGCAAAGAATCATGTATAATCACCACTGAATGCCCATGTGCATCCTTCCATCTTGTGGCT
TTGTGTGGGAGAGTCAAAGGTGGTCTGGATTTCAAATGAACGGAAAAATCACCCTGTGACTGGATAGAGG
TTCCAGGACACACTCTCTCTCCCTCTCTCTTTCCCTCTCTCCCTCTCTTTTAGGAAACACCAAAAGATGT
AGCTCTCATTGGATAAAATAAAATATGGGCAAAAACATCATGGATACTGGCATGCATTAGTATTAAGTCG
AGCTCGGGCTGGGCATAAAAGTCAGGGCAGAGCCATCTATTGCTTACATTTGCTTCTGGCGTGGCCACCA
TGGCTCCTAAGAAGAAGAGGAAGGTGATGAGCCAGTTCGACATCCTGTGCAAGACCCCCCCCAAGGTGCT
GGTGCGGCAGTTCGTGGAGAGATTCGAGAGGCCCAGCGGCGAGAAGATCGCCAGCTGTGCCGCCGAGCTG
ACCTACCTGTGCTGGATGATCACCCACAACGGCACCGCCATCAAGAGGGCCACCTTCATGAGCTACAACA
CCATCATCAGCAACAGCCTGAGCTTCGACATCGTGAACAAGAGCCTGCAGTTCAAGTACAAGACCCAGAA
GGCCACCATCCTGGAGGCCAGCCTGAAGAAGCTGATCCCCGCCTGGGAGTTCACCATCATCCCTTACAAC
GGCCAGAAGCACCAGAGCGACATCACCGACATCGTGTCCAGCCTGCAGCTGCAGTTCGAGAGCAGCGAGG
AGGCCGACAAGGGCAACAGCCACAGCAAGAAGATGCTGAAGGCCCTGCTGTCCGAGGGCGAGAGCATCTG
GGAGATCACCGAGAAGATCCTGAACAGCTTCGAGTACACCAGCAGGTTCACCAAGACCAAGACCCTGTAC
CAGTTCCTGTTCCTGGCCACATTCATCAACTGCGGCAGGTTCAGCGACATCAAGAACGTGGACCCCAAGA
GCTTCAAGCTGGTGCAGAACAAGTACCTGGGCGTGATCATTCAGTGCCTGGTGACCGAGACCAAGACAAG
CGTGTCCAGGCACATCTACTTTTTCAGCGCCAGAGGCAGGATCGACCCCCTGGTGTACCTGGACGAGTTC
CTGAGGAACAGCGAGCCCGTGCTGAAGAGAGTGAACAGGACCGGCAACAGCAGCAGCAACAAGCAGGAGT
ACCAGCTGCTGAAGGACAACCTGGTGCGCAGCTACAACAAGGCCCTGAAGAAGAACGCCCCCTACCCCAT
CTTCGCTATCAAGAACGGCCCTAAGAGCCACATCGGCAGGCACCTGATGACCAGCTTTCTGAGCATGAAG
GGCCTGACCGAGCTGACAAACGTGGTGGGCAACTGGAGCGACAAGAGGGCCTCCGCCGTGGCCAGGACCA
CCTACACCCACCAGATCACCGCCATCCCCGACCACTACTTCGCCCTGGTGTCCAGGTACTACGCCTACGA
CCCCATCAGCAAGGAGATGATCGCCCTGAAGGACGAGACCAACCCCATCGAGGAGTGGCAGCACATCGAG
CAGCTGAAGGGCAGCGCCGAGGGCAGCATCAGATACCCCGCCTGGAACGGCATCATCAGCCAGGAGGTGC
TGGACTACCTGAGCAGCTACATCAACAGGCGGATCTGAGAATTCGATATCAAGCTTATCGATAATCAACC
TCTGGATTACAAAATTTGTGAAAGATTGACTGGTATTCTTAACTATGTTGCTCCTTTTACGCTATGTGGA
TACGCTGCTTTAATGCCTTTGTATCATGCTATTGCTTCCCGTATGGCTTTCATTTTCTCCTCCTTGTATA
AATCCTGGTTGCTGTCTCTTTATGAGGAGTTGTGGCCCGTTGTCAGGCAACGTGGCGTGGTGTGCACTGT
GTTTGCTGACGCAACCCCCACTGGTTGGGGCATTGCCACCACCTGTCAGCTCCTTTCCGGGACTTTCGCT
TTCCCCCTCCCTATTGCCACGGCGGAACTCATCGCCGCCTGCCTTGCCCGCTGCTGGACAGGGGCTCGGC
TGTTGGGCACTGACAATTCCGTGGTGTTGTCGGGGAAATCATCGTCCTTTCCTTGGCTGCTCGCCTATGT
TGCCACCTGGATTCTGCGCGGGACGTCCTTCTGCTACGTCCCTTCGGCCCTCAATCCAGCGGACCTTCCT
TCCCGCGGCCTGCTGCCGGCTCTGCGGCCTCTTCCGCGTCTTCGCCTTCGCCCTCAGACGAGTCGGATCT
CCCTTTGGGCCGCCTCCCCGCATCGATACCGAGCGCTGCTCGAGAGATCTACGGGTGGCATCCCTGTGAC
CCCTCCCCAGTGCCTCTCCTGGCCCTGGAAGTTGCCACTCCAGTGCCCACCAGCCTTGTCCTAATAAAAT
TAAGTTGCATCATTTTGTCTGACTAGGTGTCCTTCTATAATATTATGGGGTGGAGGGGGGTGGTATGGAG
CAAGGGGCAAGTTGGGAAGACAACCTGTAGGGCCTGCGGGGTCTATTGGGAACCAAGCTGGAGTGCAGTG
GCACAATCTTGGCTCACTGCAATCTCCGCCTCCTGGGTTCAAGCGATTCTCCTGCCTCAGCCTCCCGAGT
TGTTGGGATTCCAGGCATGCATGACCAGGCTCAGCTAATTTTTGTTTTTTTGGTAGAGACGGGGTTTCAC
CATATTGGCCAGGCTGGTCTCCAACTCCTAATCTCAGGTGATCTACCCACCTTGGCCTCCCAAATTGCTG
GGATTACAGGCGTGAACCACTGCTCCCTTCCCTGTCCTTCTGATTTTGTAGGTAACCACGTGCGGACCGA
GCGGCCGCAGGAACCCCTAGTGATGGAGTTGGCCACTCCCTCTCTGCGCGCTCGCTCGCTCACTGAGGCC
GGGCGACCAAAGGTCGCCCGACGCCCGGGCTTTGCCCGGGCGGCCTCAGTGAGCGAGCGAGCGCGCAGCT
GCCTGCAGGGGCGCCTGATGCGGTATTTTCTCCTTACGCATCTGTGCGGTATTTCACACCGCATA
[95 nt withheld, positions 4266-4360]
T
[46 nt withheld, positions 4362-4407]
C
[141 nt withheld, positions 4409-4549]
CCTTTGACGTTGGAGTCCACGTTCTTT
[37 nt withheld, positions 4577-4613]
ACTCTATCTCGGGCTATTCTTTTGATTTATAAGGGATTTTGCCGATTTCGGTCTATTGGTTAAAAAATGA
GCTGATTTAACAAAAATTTAACGCGAATTTTAACAAAATATTAACGTTTACAATTTTATGGTGCACTCTC
AGTACAATCTGCTCTGATGCCGCATAGTTAAGCCAGCCCCGACACCCGCCAACACCCGCTGACGCGCCCT
GACGGGCTTGTCTGCTCCCGGCATCCGCTTACAGACAAGCTGTGACCGTCTCCGGGAGCTGCATGTGTCA
GAGGTTTTCACCGTCATCACCGAAACGCGCGAGACGAAAGGGCCTCGTGATACGCCTATTTTTATAGGTT
AATGTCATGATAATAATGGTTTCTTAGACGTCAGGTGGCACTTTTCGGGGAAATGTGCGCGGAACCCCTA
TTTGTTTATTTTTCTAAATACATTCAAATATGTATCCGCTCATGAGACAATAACCCTGATAAATGCTTCA
ATAATATTGAAAAAGGAAGAGTATGAGTATTCAACATTTCCGTGTCGCCCTTATTCCCTTTTTTGCGGCA
TTTTGCCTTCCTGTTTTTGCTCACCCAGAAACGCTGGTGAAAGTAAAAGATGCTGAAGATCAGTTGGGTG
CACGAGTGGGTTACATCGAACTGGATCTCAACAGCGGTAAGATCCTTGAGAGTTTTCGCCCCGAAGAACG
TTTTCCAATGATGAGCACTTTTAAAGTTCTGCTATGTGGCGCGGTATTATCCCGTATTGACGCCGGGCAA
GAGCAACTCGGTCGCCGCATACACTATTCTCAGAATGACTTGGTTGAGTACTCACCAGTCACAGAAAAGC
ATCTTACGGATGGCATGACAGTAAGAGAATTATGCAGTGCTGCCATAACCATGAGTGATAACACTGCGGC
CAACTTACTTCTGACAACGATCGGAGGACCGAAGGAGCTAACCGCTTTTTTGCACAACATGGGGGATCAT
GTAACTCGCCTTGATCGTTGGGAACCGGAGCTGAATGAAGCCATACCAAACGACGAGCGTGACACCACGA
TGCCTGTAGCAATGGCAACAACGTTGCGCAAACTATTAACTGGCGAACTACTTACTCTAGCTTCCCGGCA
ACAATTAATAGACTGGATGGAGGCGGATAAAGTTGCAGGACCACTTCTGCGCTCGGCCCTTCCGGCTGGC
TGGTTTATTGCTGATAAATCTGGAGCCGGTGAGCGTGGGTCTCGCGGTATCATTGCAGCACTGGGGCCAG
ATGGTAAGCCCTCCCGTATCGTAGTTATCTACACGACGGGGAGTCAGGCAACTATGGATGAACGAAATAG
ACAGATCGCTGAGATAGGTGCCTCACTGATTAAGCATTGGTAACTGTCAGACCAAGTTTACTCATATATA
CTTTAGATTGATTTAAAACTTCATTTTTAATTTAAAAGGATCTAGGTGAAGATCCTTTTTGATAATCTCA
TGACCAAAATCCCTTAACGTGAGTTTTCGTTCCACTGAGCGTCAGACCCCGTAGAAAAGATCAAAGGATC
TTCTTGAGATCCTTTTTTTCTGCGCGTAATCTGCTGCTTGCAAACAAAAAAACCACCGCTACCAGCGGTG
GTTTGTTTGCCGGATCAAGAGCTACCAACTCTTTTTCCGAAGGTAACTGGCTTCAGCAGAGCGCAGATAC
CAAATACTGTTCTTCTAGTGTAGCCGTAGTTAGGCCACCACTTCAAGAACTCTGTAGCACCGCCTACATA
CCTCGCTCTGCTAATCCTGTTACCAGTGGCTGCTGCCAGTGGCGATAAGTCGTGTCTTACCGGGTTGGAC
TCAAGACGATAGTTACCGGATAAGGCGCAGCGGTCGGGCTGAACGGGGGGTTCGTGCACACAGCCCAGCT
TGGAGCGAACGACCTACACCGAACTGAGATACCTACAGCGTGAGCTATGAGAAAGCGCCACGCTTCCCGA
AGGGAGAAAGGCGGACAGGTATCCGGTAAGCGGCAGGGTCGGAACAGGAGAGCGCACGAGGGAGCTTCCA
GGGGGAAACGCCTGGTATCTTTATAGTCCTGTCGGGTTTCGCCACCTCTGACTTGAGCGTCGATTTTTGT
GATGCTCGTCAGGGGGGCGGAGCCTATGGAAAAACGCCAGCAACGCGGCCTTTTTACGGTTCCTGGCCTT
TTGCTGGCCTTTTGCTCACATGTCCTGCAGGCAGCTGCGCGCTCGCTCGCTCACTGAGGCCGCCCGGGCG
TCGGGCGACCTTTGGTCGCCCGGCCTCAGTGAGCGAGCGAGCGCGCAGAGAGGGAGTGGCCAACTCCATC
ACTAGGGGTT
